>Addgene plasmid #221313 | pMSCV-MAVS | addgene full sequence | sequence record 438540 | Addgene NGS Result
AGATCTGCCACCATGGACTACAAAGACGATGACGACAAGATGACCTTTGCAGAGGACAAGACATATAAGT
ACATCCGAGATAATCATAGTAAGTTCTGTTGCGTCGACGTGCTTGAGATACTCCCATACTTGAGCTGCCT
TACTGCTTCCGATCAAGACAGACTGCGCGCTAGTTATAGGCAAATTGGTAATAGAGATACACTGTGGGGG
TTGTTTAACAATCTGCAACGACGACCTGGCTGGGTAGAGGTTTTCATTAGAGCTCTGCAAATATGTGAAC
TTCCTGGTCTTGCCGACCAAGTTACTCGCGTATATCAATCTTACCTGCCTCCAGGGACATCACTCCGCAG
CCTCGAACCACTCCAGCTGCCCGATTTCCCAGCTGCTGTGAGTGGGCCCAGTGCTTTCGCCCCCGGTCAT
AATATACCCGATCATGGCCTGCGAGAGACACCATCTTGTCCCAAGCCTGTTCAGGATACACAACCTCCTG
AATCTCCTGTCGAAAACTCCGAGCAACTCCTGCAAACAAATTCCGGGGCAGTAGCAAGAATGTCCGGCGG
CTCACTCATCCCCTCCCCCAACCAACAAGCATTGTCCCCACAACCCTCTAGAGAGCACCAGGAGCAAGAA
CCCGAGCTCGGCGGTGCACATGCCGCTAACGTGGCTTCTGTCCCAATCGCCACCTACGGCCCAGTCAGCC
CAACTGTCTCTTTTCAGCCTCTGCCAAGGACTGCACTGCGAACAAACCTTCTTTCTGGCGTAACAGTCAG
CGCCTTGTCCGCCGATACCTCTTTGAGCAGCTCTAGCACCGGATCAGCATTCGCCAAGGGCGCTGGGGAC
CAGGCTAAAGCTGCCACATGCTTCTCCACAACACTCACAAACTCCGTGACAACTAGCTCTGTGCCCTCCC
CTCGCCTTGTTCCAGTTAAGACCATGTCTAGCAAGCTCCCTTTGTCCTCCAAATCAACCGCTGCAATGAC
AAGTACTGTGCTTACCAACACCGCTCCATCCAAATTGCCTAGTAACAGTGTGTACGCCGGTACAGTACCA
TCACGAGTTCCAGCTTCCGTCGCAAAGGCTCCCGCCAATACAATTCCTCCAGAGCGCAACAGCAAACAAG
CCAAGGAAACCCCAGAGGGTCCTGCCACTAAGGTGACTACAGGGGGGAACCAGACAGGACCTAATAGTTC
CATCCGCTCCCTGCACAGTGGGCCAGAGATGAGTAAGCCTGGTGTCTTGGTCTCTCAGCTCGATGAGCCC
TTTTCCGCATGTTCAGTTGACCTTGCCATAAGCCCTAGCAGCAGTCTTGTTAGCGAGCCAAATCATGGCC
CCGAGGAAAATGAATATTCTTCTTTTCGGATCCAAGTTGACGAGAGTCCTAGCGCCGACCTTCTTGGTTC
CCCCGAACCCCTTGCCACACAACAACCACAGGAGGAGGAGGAACACTGCGCATCCAGTATGCCATGGGCC
AAGTGGCTCGGTGCAACATCTGCCTTGCTCGCTGTCTTCCTGGCAGTGATGCTTTACCGATCCAGACGCT
TGGCACAATGATAAGCGGCCGCGTTTAAACGTCGACGGTATCGATAAGCTTGATATCGAATTCCGCCCCC
CCCCCTAACGTTACTGGCCGAAGCCGCTTGGAATAAGGCCGGTGTGCGTTTGTCTATATGTTATTTTCCA
CCATATTGCCGTCTTTTGGCAATGTGAGGGCCCGGAAACCTGGCCCTGTCTTCTTGACGAGCATTCCTAG
GGGTCTTTCCCCTCTCGCCAAAGGAATGCAAGGTCTGTTGAATGTCGTGAAGGAAGCAGTTCCTCTGGAA
GCTTCTTGAAGACAAACAACGTCTGTAGCGACCCTTTGCAGGCAGCGGAACCCCCCACCTGGCGACAGGT
GCCTCTGCGGCCAAAAGCCACGTGTATAAGATACACCTGCAAAGGCGGCACAACCCCAGTGCCACGTTGT
GAGTTGGATAGTTGTGGAAAGAGTCAAATGGCTCTCCTCAAGCGTATTCAACAAGGGGCTGAAGGATGCC
CAGAAGGTACCCCATTGTATGGGATCTGATCTGGGGCCTCGGTGCACATGCTTTACATGTGTTTAGTCGA
GGTTAAAAAAACGTCTAGGCCCCCCGAACCACGGGGACGTGGTTTTCCTTTGAAAAACACGATGATAATA
TGGCCACAACCATGGTGAGCAAGGGCGAGGAGCTGTTCACCGGGGTGGTGCCCATCCTGGTCGAGCTGGA
CGGCGACGTAAACGGCCACAAGTTCAGCGTGTCTGGCGAGGGCGAGGGCGATGCCACCTACGGCAAGCTG
ACCCTGAAGTTCATCTGCACCACCGGCAAGCTGCCCGTGCCCTGGCCCACCCTCGTGACCACCCTGACCT
ACGGCGTGCAGTGCTTCAGCCGCTACCCCGACCACATGAAGCAGCACGACTTCTTCAAGTCCGCCATGCC
CGAAGGCTACGTCCAGGAGCGCACCATCTTCTTCAAGGACGACGGCAACTACAAGACCCGCGCCGAGGTG
AAGTTCGAGGGCGACACCCTGGTGAACCGCATCGAGCTGAAGGGCATCGACTTCAAGGAGGACGGCAACA
TCCTGGGGCACAAGCTGGAGTACAACTACAACAGCCACAACGTCTATATCATGGCCGACAAGCAGAAGAA
CGGCATCAAGGCGAACTTCAAGATCCGCCACAACATCGAGGACGGCAGCGTGCAGCTCGCCGACCACTAC
CAGCAGAACACCCCCATCGGCGACGGCCCCGTGCTGCTGCCCGACAACCACTACCTGAGCACCCAGTCCG
CCCTGAGCAAAGACCCCAACGAGAAGCGCGATCACATGGTCCTGCTGGAGTTCGTGACCGCCGCCGGGAT
CACTCTCGGCATGGACGAGCTGTACAAGTAATGAATTAATTAAGAATTCGATAAAATAAAAGATTTTATT
TAGTCTCCAGAAAAAGGGGGGAATGAAAGACCCCACCTGTAGGTTTGGCAAGCTAGCTTAAGTAACGCCA
TTTTGCAAGGCATGGAAAATACATAACTGAGAATAGAGAAGTTCAGATCAAGGTTAGGAACAGAGAGACA
GCAGAATATGGGCCAAACAGGATATCTGTGGTAAGCAGTTCCTGCCCCGGCTCAGGGCCAAGAACAGATG
GTCCCCAGATGCGGTCCCGCCCTCAGCAGTTTCTAGAGAACCATCAGATGTTTCCAGGGTGCCCCAAGGA
CCTGAAATGACCCTGTGCCTTATTTGAACTAACCAATCAGTTCGCTTCTCGCTTCTGTTCGCGCGCTTCT
GCTCCCCGAGCTCAATAAAAGAGCCCACAACCCCTCACTCGGCGCGCCAGTCCTCCGATAGACTGCGTCG
CCCGGGTACCCGTGTATCCAATAAACCCTCTTGCAGTTGCATCCGACTTGTGGTCTCGCTGTTCCTTGGG
AGGGTCTCCTCTGAGTGATTGACTACCCGTCAGCGGGGGTCTTTCATGGGTAACAGTTTCTTGAAGTTGG
AGAACAACATTCTGAGGGTAGGAGTCGAATATTAAGTAATCCTGACTCAATTAGCCACTGTTTTGAATCC
ACATACTCCAATACTCCTGAAATAGTTCATTATGGACAGCGCAGAAAGAGCTGGGGAGAATTGTGAAATT
GTTATCCGCTCACAATTCCACACAACATACGAGCCGGAAGCATAAAGTGTAAAGCCTGGGGTGCCTAATG
AGTGAGCTAACTCACATTAATTGCGTTGCGCTCACTGCCCGCTTTCCAGTCGGGAAACCTGTCGTGCCAG
CTGCATTAATGAATCGGCCAACGCGCGGGGAGAGGCGGTTTGCGTATTGGGCGCTCTTCCGCTTCCTCGC
TCACTGACTCGCTGCGCTCGGTCGTTCGGCTGCGGCGAGCGGTATCAGCTCACTCAAAGGCGGTAATACG
GTTATCCACAGAATCAGGGGATAACGCAGGAAAGAACATGTGAGCAAAAGGCCAGCAAAAGGCCAGGAAC
CGTAAAAAGGCCGCGTTGCTGGCGTTTTTCCATAGGCTCCGCCCCCCTGACGAGCATCACAAAAATCGAC
GCTCAAGTCAGAGGTGGCGAAACCCGACAGGACTATAAAGATACCAGGCGTTTCCCCCTGGAAGCTCCCT
CGTGCGCTCTCCTGTTCCGACCCTGCCGCTTACCGGATACCTGTCCGCCTTTCTCCCTTCGGGAAGCGTG
GCGCTTTCTCATAGCTCACGCTGTAGGTATCTCAGTTCGGTGTAGGTCGTTCGCTCCAAGCTGGGCTGTG
TGCACGAACCCCCCGTTCAGCCCGACCGCTGCGCCTTATCCGGTAACTATCGTCTTGAGTCCAACCCGGT
AAGACACGACTTATCGCCACTGGCAGCAGCCACTGGTAACAGGATTAGCAGAGCGAGGTATGTAGGCGGT
GCTACAGAGTTCTTGAAGTGGTGGCCTAACTACGGCTACACTAGAAGAACAGTATTTGGTATCTGCGCTC
TGCTGAAGCCAGTTACCTTCGGAAAAAGAGTTGGTAGCTCTTGATCCGGCAAACAAACCACCGCTGGTAG
CGGTGGTTTTTTTGTTTGCAAGCAGCAGATTACGCGCAGAAAAAAAGGATCTCAAGAAGATCCTTTGATC
TTTTCTACGGGGTCTGACGCTCAGTGGAACGAAAACTCACGTTAAGGGATTTTGGTCATGAGATTATCAA
AAAGGATCTTCACCTAGATCCTTTTAAATTAAAAATGAAGTTTTAAATCAATCTAAAGTATATATGAGTA
AACTTGGTCTGACAGTTACCAATGCTTAATCAGTGAGGCACCTATCTCAGCGATCTGTCTATTTCGTTCA
TCCATAGTTGCCTGACTCCCCGTCGTGTAGATAACTACGATACGGGAGGGCTTACCATCTGGCCCCAGTG
CTGCAATGATACCGCGAGACCCACGCTCACCGGCTCCAGATTTATCAGCAATAAACCAGCCAGCCGGAAG
GGCCGAGCGCAGAAGTGGTCCTGCAACTTTATCCGCCTCCATCCAGTCTATTAATTGTTGCCGGGAAGCT
AGAGTAAGTAGTTCGCCAGTTAATAGTTTGCGCAACGTTGTTGCCATTGCTACAGGCATCGTGGTGTCAC
GCTCGTCGTTTGGTATGGCTTCATTCAGCTCCGGTTCCCAACGATCAAGGCGAGTTACATGATCCCCCAT
GTTGTGCAAAAAAGCGGTTAGCTCCTTCGGTCCTCCGATCGTTGTCAGAAGTAAGTTGGCCGCAGTGTTA
TCACTCATGGTTATGGCAGCACTGCATAATTCTCTTACTGTCATGCCATCCGTAAGATGCTTTTCTGTGA
CTGGTGAGTACTCAACCAAGTCATTCTGAGAATAGTGTATGCGGCGACCGAGTTGCTCTTGCCCGGCGTC
AATACGGGATAATACCGCGCCACATAGCAGAACTTTAAAAGTGCTCATCATTGGAAAACGTTCTTCGGGG
CGAAAACTCTCAAGGATCTTACCGCTGTTGAGATCCAGTTCGATGTAACCCACTCGTGCACCCAACTGAT
CTTCAGCATCTTTTACTTTCACCAGCGTTTCTGGGTGAGCAAAAACAGGAAGGCAAAATGCCGCAAAAAA
GGGAATAAGGGCGACACGGAAATGTTGAATACTCATACTCTTCCTTTTTCAATATTATTGAAGCATTTAT
CAGGGTTATTGTCTCATGAGCGGATACATATTTGAATGTATTTAGAAAAATAAACAAATAGGGGTTCCGC
GCACATTTCCCCGAAAAGTGCCACCTGACGTCTAAGAAACCATTATTATCATGACATTAACCTATAAAAA
TAGGCGTATCACGAGGCCCTTTCGTCTCGCGCGTTTCGGTGATGACGGTGAAAACCTCTGACACATGCAG
CTCCCGGAGACGGTCACAGCTTGTCTGTAAGCGGATGCCGGGAGCAGACAAGCCCGTCAGGGCGCGTCAG
CGGGTGTTGGCGGGTGTCGGGGCTGGCTTAACTATGCGGCATCAGAGCAGATTGTACTGAGAGTGCACCA
TATGCGGTGTGAAATACCGCACAGATGCGTAAGGAGAAAATACCGCATCAGGCGCCATTCGCCATTCAGG
CTGCGCAACTGTTGGGAAGGGCGATCGGTGCGGGCCTCTTCGCTATTACGCCAGCTGGCGAAAGGGGGAT
GTGCTGCAAGGCGATTAAGTTGGGTAACGCCAGGGTTTTCCCAGTCACGACGTTGTAAAACGACGGCGCA
AGGAATGGTGCATGCAAGGAGATGGCGCCCAACAGTCCCCCGGCCACGGGGCCTGCCACCATACCCACGC
CGAAACAAGCGCTCATGAGCCCGAAGTGGCGAGCCCGATCTTCCCCATCGGTGATGTCGGCGATATAGGC
GCCAGCAACCGCACCTGTGGCGCCGGTGATGCCGGCCACGATGCGTCCGGCGTAGAGGCGATTAGTCCAA
TTTGTTAAAGACAGGATATCAGTGGTCCAGGCTCTAGTTTTGACTCAACAATATCACCAGCTGAAGCCTA
TAGAGTACGAGCCATAGATAAAATAAAAGATTTTATTTAGTCTCCAGAAAAAGGGGGGAATGAAAGACCC
CACCTGTAGGTTTGGCAAGCTAGCTTAAGTAACGCCATTTTGCAAGGCATGGAAAATACATAACTGAGAA
TAGAGAAGTTCAGATCAAGGTTAGGAACAGAGAGACAGCAGAATATGGGCCAAACAGGATATCTGTGGTA
AGCAGTTCCTGCCCCGGCTCAGGGCCAAGAACAGATGGTCCCCAGATGCGGTCCCGCCCTCAGCAGTTTC
TAGAGAACCATCAGATGTTTCCAGGGTGCCCCAAGGACCTGAAATGACCCTGTGCCTTATTTGAACTAAC
CAATCAGTTCGCTTCTCGCTTCTGTTCGCGCGCTTCTGCTCCCCGAGCTCAATAAAAGAGCCCACAACCC
CTCACTCGGCGCGCCAGTCCTCCGATAGACTGCGTCGCCCGGGTACCCGTATTCCCAATAAAGCCTCTTG
CTGTTTGCATCCGAATCGTGGACTCGCTGATCCTTGGGAGGGTCTCCTCAGATTGATTGACTGCCCACCT
CGGGGGTCTTTCATTTGGAGGTTCCACCGAGATTTGGAGACCCCTGCCCAGGGACCACCGACCCCCCCGC
CGGGAGGTAAGCTGGCCAGCGGTCGTTTCGTGTCTGTCTCTGTCTTTGTGCGTGTTTGTGCCGGCATCTA
ATGTTTGCGCCTGCGTCTGTACTAGTTAGCTAACTAGCTCTGTATCTGGCGGACCCGTGGTGGAACTGAC
GAGTTCTGAACACCCGGCCGCAACCCTGGGAGACGTCCCAGGGACTTTGGGGGCCGTTTTTGTGGCCCGA
CCTGAGGAAGGGAGTCGATGTGGAATCCGACCCCGTCAGGATATGTGGTTCTGGTAGGAGACGAGAACCT
AAAACAGTTCCCGCCTCCGTCTGAATTTTTGCTTTCGGTTTGGAACCGAAGCCGCGCGTCTTGTCTGCTG
CAGCGCTGCAGCATCGTTCTGTGTTGTCTCTGTCTGACTGTGTTTCTGTATTTGTCTGAAAATTAGGGCC
AGACTGTTACCACTCCCTTAAGTTTGACCTTAGGTCACTGGAAAGATGTCGAGCGGATCGCTCACAACCA
GTCGGTAGATGTCAAGAAGAGACGTTGGGTTACCTTCTGCTCTGCAGAATGGCCAACCTTTAACGTCGGA
TGGCCGCGAGACGGCACCTTTAACCGAGACCTCATCACCCAGGTTAAGATCAAGGTCTTTTCACCTGGCC
CGCATGGACACCCAGACCAGGTCCCCTACATCGTGACCTGGGAAGCCTTGGCTTTTGACCCCCCTCCCTG
GGTCAAGCCCTTTGTACACCCTAAGCCTCCGCCTCCTCTTCCTCCATCCGCCCCGTCTCTCCCCCTTGAA
CCTCCTCGTTCGACCCCGCCTCGATCCTCCCTTTATCCAGCCCTCACTCCTTCTCTAGGCGCCGGAATT
Features (pLannotate 1.2.2; 21 found; start..end, strand, type, name):
     15..35      +  CDS            3xFLAG (fragment): three tandem FLAG® epitope tags
     40..1548    +  CDS            Mavs: MAVS_MOUSE - Also known as Ips1 From Mus musculus (Mouse).
   1571..1604    -  misc_feature   MCS (fragment): pBluescript multiple cloning site
   1706..2168    +  misc_feature   IRES: internal ribosome entry site (IRES) of the encephalomyocarditis virus (EMCV)
   2182..2901    +  CDS            EGFP: the original enhanced GFP (Yang et al., 1996) mammalian codon-optimized
   2963..3477    +  LTR            3' LTR: 3' long terminal repeat from murine embryonic stem cell virus
   3639..3655    -  protein_bind   lac operator: The lac repressor binds to the lac operator to inhibit transcription in E. coli. This inhibition can be relieved by adding lactose or isopropyl-β-D-thiogalactopyranoside (IPTG). lac repressor encoded by lacI
   3663..3693    -  promoter       lac promoter: promoter for the E. coli lac operon
   3708..3729    -  protein_bind   CAP binding site: CAP binding activates transcription in the presence of cAMP. E. coli catabolite activator protein
   3742..3834    -  CDS            lacI (fragment): lac repressor; lacI; The lac repressor binds to the lac operator to inhibit transcription in E. coli. This inhibition can be relieved by adding lactose or isopropyl-β-D-thiogalactopyranoside (IPTG).
   4017..4605    -  rep_origin     ori: high-copy-number ColE1/pMB1/pBR322/pUC origin of replication
   4776..5636    -  CDS            AmpR: β-lactamase; bla; confers resistance to ampicillin, carbenicillin, and related antibiotics
   5637..5741    -  promoter       AmpR promoter: bla
   5836..5871    +  CDS            rop (fragment): Rop protein, which maintains plasmids at low copy number; rop
   5973..6072    +  misc_feature   bom (fragment): basis of mobility region from pBR322
   6078..6227    -  CDS            lacZα (fragment): LacZα fragment of β-galactosidase; lacZ fragment
   6227..6428    -  CDS            TcR (fragment): tetracycline efflux protein; tet; confers resistance to tetracycline
   6429..6527    +  CDS            env (fragment): murine leukemia virus gPr80 envelope polyprotein precursor; env; proteolytically cleaved into gp70SU and p15TM subunits
   6569..7085    +  LTR            5' LTR: 5' long terminal repeat from murine embryonic stem cell virus
   7149..7490    +  misc_feature   MESV Ψ: packaging signal of murine embryonic stem cell virus
   7557..7973    +  CDS            gag (truncated): truncated Moloney murine leukemia virus (MMLV) gag gene lacking the start codon
