[The description below was written by a language model from this plasmid's Addgene catalogue record and pLannotate feature annotations shown in this document.]
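Description:
pMSCV-MAVS is a gammaretroviral transfer vector built on the pMSCV-IRES-GFP backbone for stable expression of mouse MAVS (mitochondrial antiviral signaling protein, also known as IPS-1, VISA or Cardif) in mammalian cells by retroviral transduction. In bacteria the roughly 8 kb plasmid is maintained through a high-copy ColE1/pUC-type origin and selected with ampicillin via the β-lactamase gene. The remaining bacterial annotations (short pieces of lacI, lacZα, rop, bom and the tetracycline resistance gene, plus a lac promoter/operator) are non-functional remnants of earlier cloning vectors.

The viral portion is framed by the 5′ and 3′ long terminal repeats of murine embryonic stem cell virus. Downstream of the 5′ LTR lie the MESV Ψ packaging signal and a truncated MMLV gag segment lacking its start codon, which together promote efficient encapsidation of the genomic RNA without encoding viral protein. Because gag, pol and env are not supplied by the plasmid, particle production requires a packaging cell line or helper plasmids. No internal promoter is annotated, so transcription of the payload is driven by the 5′ LTR. The Mavs coding sequence, inserted between BglII and NotI sites, carries an N-terminal FLAG epitope; the annotation matches only a fragment of a 3xFLAG element, consistent with the FLAG tag listed in the catalogue entry. It is followed by an EMCV IRES and EGFP, so a single bicistronic transcript yields both FLAG-MAVS and a fluorescent marker that allows transduced cells to be identified or sorted. The construct suits reconstitution or overexpression studies of MAVS in antiviral interferon signaling.
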