Addgene plasmid #221313: pMSCV-MAVS
Purpose: Expression of MAVS in mammalian cells by retroviral transduction
Depositing lab: Jonathan Kagan. Depositing organization: Boston Children's Hospital. Publication: pLxIS-containing domains are biochemically flexible regulators of interferons and metabolism. Landau LM, Chaudhary N, Tien YC, Rogozinska M, Joshi S, Yao C, Crowley J, Hullahalli K, Campbell IW, Waldor MK, Haigis M, Kagan JC. Mol Cell. 2024 Jul 11;84(13):2436-2454.e10. doi: 10.1016/j.molcel.2024.05.030. Epub 2024 Jun 25. PubMed 38925114.
Backbone
  Vector backbone: pMSCV-IRES-GFP
  Vector type: Retroviral
Growth in bacteria
  Bacterial resistance: Ampicillin, 100 μg/mL
  Growth temperature: 37°C
  Growth strain: NEB Stable
  Copy number: High Copy
Gene/Insert
  Gene/Insert name: MAVS
  Species: M. musculus (mouse)
  Entrez Gene: Mavs (a.k.a. D430028G21Rik, IPS-1, Visa, cardif)
  Tag / fusion protein: FLAG (N terminal on insert)
  Cloning method: Restriction Enzyme; 5′ cloning site BglII (not destroyed); 3′ cloning site NotI (not destroyed)
Terms and licenses: Academic/Nonprofit Terms; Industry Terms: Not Available to Industry
How to cite: pMSCV-MAVS was a gift from Jonathan Kagan (Addgene plasmid # 221313 ; http://n2t.net/addgene:221313 ; RRID:Addgene_221313)
